>Addgene plasmid #65607 | PAS533 (TJF076) | depositor partial sequence | sequence record 111405 | FadD V451A gene insert
TTGAAGAAGGTTTGGCTTAACCGTTATCCCGCGGACGTTCCGACGGAGATCAACCCTGACCGTTATCAAT
CTCTGGTAGATATGTTTGAGCAGTCGGTCGCGCGCTACGCCGATCAACCTGCGTTTGTGAATATGGGGGA
GGTAATGACCTTCCGCAAGCTGGAAGAACGCAGTCGCGCGTTTGCCGCTTATTTGCAACAAGGGTTGGGG
CTGAAGAAAGGCGATCGCGTTGCGTTGATGATGCCTAATTTATTGCAATATCCGGTGGCGCTGTTTGGCA
TTTTGCGTGCCGGGATGATCGTCGTAAACGTTAACCCGTTGTATACCCCGCGTGAGCTAGAGCATCAGCT
TAACGATAGCGGCGCATCGGCGATTGTTATCGTGTCTAACTTTGCTCACACACTGGAAAAAGTGGTTGAT
AAAACCGCCGTTCAGCACGTAATTCTGACCCGTATGGGCGATCAGCTATCTACGGCAAAAGGCACGGTAG
TCAATTTCGTTGTTAAATACATCAAGCGTTTGGTGCCGAAATACCATCTGCCAGATGCCATTTCATTTCG
TAGCGCACTGCATAACGGCTACCGGATGCAGTACGTCAAACCCGAACTGGTGCCGGAAGATTTAGCTTTT
CTGCAATACACCGGCGGCACCACTGGTGTGGCGAAAGGCGCGATGCTGACTCACCGCAATATGCTGGCGA
ACCTGGAACAGGTTAACGCGACCTATGGTCCGCTGTTGCATCCGGGCAAAGAGCTGGTGGTGACGGCGCT
GCCGCTGTATCACATTTTTGCCCTGACCATTAACTGCCTGCTGTTTATCGAACTGGGTGGGCAGAACCTG
CTTATCACTAACCCGCGCGATATTCCAGGGTTGGTAAAAGAGTTAGCGAAATATCCGTTTACCGCTATCA
CGGGCGTTAACACCTTGTTCAATGCGTTGCTGAACAATAAAGAGTTCCAGCAGCTGGATTTCTCCAGTCT
GCATCTTTCCGCAGGCGGAGGGATGCCAGTGCAGCAAGTGGTGGCAGAGCGTTGGGTGAAACTGACAGGA
CAGTATCTGCTGGAAGGCTATGGCCTTACCGAGTGTGCGCCGCTGGTCAGCGTTAACCCATATGATATTG
ATTATCATAGTGGAAGCATCGGTTTGCCGGTGCCGTCGACGGAAGCCAAACTGGTGGATGATGATGATAA
TGAAGTACCACCGGGTCAACCGGGTGAGCTTTGTGTCAAAGGGCCGCAGGTGATGCTGGGTTACTGGCAG
CGTCCGGATGCTACAGATGAGATCATCAAAAATGGCTGGTTACACACCGGCGACATCGCGGTGATGGATG
AAGAAGGATTCCTGCGCATTGCCGATCGTAAAAAAGACATGATTCTGGTTTCCGGTTTTAACGTCTATCC
CAACGAGATTGAAGATGTCGTCATGCAGCATCCCGGCGTACAGGAAGTCGCGGCTGTTGGCGTACCTTCC
GGCTCCAGTGGTGAAGCGGTGAAAATCTTCGTAGTGAAAAAAGATCCATCGCTTACCGAAGAGTCACTGG
TGACCTTTTGCCGCCGTCAGCTCACGGGCTACAAAGTACCGAAGCTGGTGGAGTTTCGTGATGAGTTACC
GAAATCTAACGTCGGAAAAATTTTGCGACGAGAATTACGTGACGAAGCGCGCGGCAAAGTGGACAATAAA
GCCGGTTCTTCTCATCACCATCATCATCACTGAATGAATGA
