>Addgene plasmid #65607 | PAS533 (TJF076) | addgene partial sequence | sequence record 114724 | pBRrevBam 5'-GGTGATGTCGGCGATATAGG-3'
CCGGCCACGATGCGTCCGGCGTAGAGGATCGAGATCGATCTCGATCCCGCGAAATTAATACGACTCACTA
TAGGGGAATTGTGAGCGGATAACAATTCCCCTCTAGAAATAATTTTGTTTAACTTTAAGAAGGAGATATA
CCATGGCATTGAAGAAGGTTTGGCTTAACCGTTATCCCGCGGACGTTCCGACGGAGATCAACCCTGACCG
TTATCAATCTCTGGTAGATATGTTTGAGCAGTCGGTCGCGCGCTACGCCGATCAACCTGCGTTTGTGAAT
ATGGGGGAGGTAATGACCTTCCGCAAGCTGGAAGAACGCAGTCGCGCGTTTGCCGCTTATTTGCAACAAG
GGTTGGGGCTGAAGAAAGGCGATCGCGTTGCGTTGATGATGCCTAATTTATTGCAATATCCGGTGGCGCT
GTTTGGCATTTTGCGTGCCGGGATGATCGTCGTAAACGTTAACCCGTTGTATACCCCGCGTGAGCTTGAG
CATCAGCTTAACGATAGCGGCGCATCGGCGATTGTTATCGTGTCTAACTTTGCTCACACACTGGAAAAAG
TGGTTGATAAAACCGCCGTTCAGCACGTAATTCTGACCCGTATGGGCGATCAGCTATCTACGGCAAAAGG
CACGGTAGTCAATTTCGTTGTTAAATACATCAAGCGTTTGGTGCCGAAATACCATCTGCCAGATGCCATT
TCATTTCGTAGCGCACTGCATAACGGCTACCGGATGCAGTACGTCAAACCCGAACTGGTGCCGGAAGATT
TAGCTTTTCTGCAATACACCGGCGGCACCACTGGTGTGGCGAAAGGCGCGATGCTGACTCACCGCAATAT
GCTGGCGAACCTGGAACAGGTTAACGCGACCTATGGTCCGCTGTTGCATCCGGGCAAAGAGCTGGTGGTG
ACGGCGCTGCCGCTGTATCACATTTTTGCCCTGACCATTAACTGCCTGCTGTTTATCGAACTGGGTGGGC
CAG
