>Addgene plasmid #65607 | PAS533 (TJF076) | addgene partial sequence | sequence record 114730 | T7term 5'-GCTAGTTATTGCTCAGCGG-3'
TGGCGTTCAAATTTCGCAGCAGCGGTTTCTTTACCAGACTCGAGGGTACCGACGTCAGCGATCGCGTGGC
CGGCCGATATCCAATTGAGATCTGCCATATGTATATCTCCTTCTTATACTTAACTAATATACTAAGATGG
GGAATTGTTATCCGCTCACAATTCCCCTATAGTGAGTCGTATTAATTTCGATTATGCGGCCGTGTACAAT
ACGATTACTTTCTGTTCGACTTAAGCATTATGCGGCCGCAAGCTTGGATCCTCATTCATTCAGTGATGAT
GATGGTGATGAGAAGAACCGGCTTTATTGTCCACTTTGCCGCGCGCTTCGTCACGTAATTCTCGTCGCAA
AATTTTTCCGACGTTAGATTTCGGTAACTCATCACGAAACTCCACCAGCTTCGGTACTTTGTAGCCCGTG
AGCTGACGGCGGCAAAAGGTCACCAGTGACTCTTCGGTAAGCGATGGATCTTTTTTCACTACGAAGATTT
TCACCGCTTCACCACTGGAGCCGGAAGGTACGCCAACAGCCGCGACTTCCTGTACGCCAGGATGCTGCAT
GACGACATCTTCAATCTCGTTGGGATAGACGTTAAAACCGGAAACCAGAATCATGTCTTTTTTACGATCG
GCAATGCGCAGGAACCCTTCTTCATCCATCACCGCGATGTCGCCGGTGTGTAACCAGCCATTTTTGATGA
TCTCATCTGTAGCATCCGGACGCTGCCAGTAACCCAGCATCACCTGCGGTCCTTTGACACAAAGCTCACC
CGGTTGACCCGGTGGTACTTCATTATCATCATCATCCACCAGTTTGGCTTCCGTCGACGGCACCGGCAAA
CCGATGCTACCACTATGATAATCAATATCATATGGGTTAACGCTGACCAGCGGCGCACACTCGGTAAGGC
CATAGCCTTCCAGCAGATACTGTCCTGTCAGTTTCACCCAACGCTCTGCCACCACTTGCTGCACTGGCAT
CCCTCCGCCTGCGGAAAGATGCAGACTGGAGAAATCCAGCTGCTGGAACTCTTTATTGTTCAGCAACGCA
TT
