[The description below was written by a language model from this plasmid's Addgene catalogue record.]
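Description:
PAS533 (TJF076) is a bacterial expression plasmid built on the Novagen pETDuet-1 backbone, carrying the E. coli acyl-CoA synthetase gene FadD with a V451A point mutation. The total construct is recorded as about 7.1 kb, with an insert of roughly 1.7 kb placed in a 5.4 kb backbone. It is selected with ampicillin and is listed as high copy, with a standard cloning strain used for propagation. No feature table accompanies the record, so details such as the origin of replication are not stated explicitly. pETDuet-1 is generally a ColE1-type vector that also carries lacI and two T7-driven multiple cloning sites intended for co-expression of two genes.

The FadD V451A coding sequence was inserted between NcoI and HindIII, which places it under a T7 promoter with a lac operator (T7 lacO). Transcription therefore depends on T7 RNA polymerase, normally supplied by a DE3-type expression host, and is held in check by Lac repressor until induced. A 6x His tag is fused to the C terminus of the protein, allowing purification by immobilized metal affinity chromatography and detection with anti-His reagents. The record mentions only this single insert, so the second expression cassette of the Duet vector appears to be unoccupied.

FadD activates free fatty acids to their acyl-CoA thioesters. The associated work concerns improving this enzyme's activity on medium chain fatty acids, so this plasmid most likely serves to overexpress and purify the V451A variant for comparison with the wild-type enzyme and other mutants.
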