Addgene plasmid #65607: PAS533 (TJF076)
Purpose: pETDuet-1 Containing FadD V451A-His
Depositing lab: Pamela Silver. Depositing organization: Harvard Medical School. Publication: Enhancement of E. coli acyl-CoA synthetase FadD activity on medium chain fatty acids. Ford TJ, Way JC. PeerJ. 2015 Jun 30;3:e1040. doi: 10.7717/peerj.1040. eCollection 2015. PubMed 26157619.
Backbone
  Vector backbone: pETDuet-1
  Backbone manufacturer: Novagen
  Backbone size w/o insert (bp): 5420
  Total vector size (bp): 7081
  Vector type: Bacterial Expression
Growth in bacteria
  Bacterial resistance: Ampicillin, 100 μg/mL
  Growth temperature: 37°C
  Growth strain: Mach1
  Copy number: High Copy
Gene/Insert
  Gene/Insert name: FadD
  Species: E. coli
  Insert size (bp): 1721
  Mutation: V451A
  Promoter: T7 lacO
  Tag / fusion protein: 6x His (C terminal on insert)
  Cloning method: Restriction Enzyme; 5′ cloning site NcoI (unknown if destroyed); 3′ cloning site HindIII (unknown if destroyed)
  Sequencing primers: 5′ ctcgatcccgcgaaattaatacg; 3′ CTTAAGCATTATGCGGCCGCAAG
Terms and licenses: Academic/Nonprofit Terms; Industry Terms: Not Available to Industry
How to cite: PAS533 (TJF076) was a gift from Pamela Silver (Addgene plasmid # 65607 ; http://n2t.net/addgene:65607 ; RRID:Addgene_65607)
